Addgene plasmid #233274: pAAV-CMV-GFP-pA U6 shRNA (Rat Nurr1 #5)
Purpose: To express GFP from a CMV promoter and to express an shRNA targeting Rat Nurr1
Depositing lab: Jonathan Ploski & Glenn Schafe. Depositing organization: Yale University.
Backbone
  Vector backbone: pCMV-MCS AAV
  Vector type: AAV
Growth in bacteria
  Bacterial resistance: Ampicillin, 100 μg/mL
  Growth temperature: 37°C
  Growth strain: NEB Stable
  Copy number: High Copy
Gene/Insert
  Gene/Insert name: GFP and shRNA targeting Rat Nurr1
  gRNA/shRNA sequence: Unknown
  Species: R. norvegicus (rat)
  Entrez Gene: Nr4a2 (a.k.a. Nurr1, RNR1)
  Tag / fusion protein: GFP (N terminal on backbone)
  Cloning method: Restriction Enzyme; 5′ cloning site SapI (unknown if destroyed); 3′ cloning site XbaI (unknown if destroyed)
Terms and licenses: Academic/Nonprofit Terms; Industry Terms: Not Available to Industry
How to cite: pAAV-CMV-GFP-pA U6 shRNA (Rat Nurr1 #5) was a gift from Jonathan Ploski & Glenn Schafe (Addgene plasmid # 233274 ; http://n2t.net/addgene:233274 ; RRID:Addgene_233274)
