[The description below was written by a language model from this plasmid's Addgene catalogue record and pLannotate feature annotations shown in this document.]
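Description:
pAAV-CMV-GFP-pA U6 shRNA (Rat Nurr1 #5) is an adeno-associated virus transfer plasmid built on the pCMV-MCS AAV backbone. It is designed to knock down rat Nurr1 (Nr4a2) while marking transduced cells with green fluorescence. In bacteria it is maintained by a high-copy ColE1/pUC-type origin and selected through the β-lactamase gene that confers ampicillin resistance. An f1 phage origin is also present in the backbone. Its propagation in a recombination-deficient strain fits the presence of AAV2 inverted terminal repeats, which are prone to rearrangement. The annotation detects one full-length ITR downstream of the payload, whereas the upstream ITR is detected only as two short fragments, so its integrity cannot be judged from the table alone.

Between the ITRs, which provide the cis signals for replication and packaging of the recombinant AAV genome, sit two independent expression units. The first uses the human CMV immediate-early enhancer and promoter, followed by a chimeric intron region (CMV intron A and β-globin intron fragments, with a short β-globin exon remnant) that generally improves transcript processing. This drives EGFP, terminated by the human growth hormone polyadenylation signal. The catalogue lists GFP as a tag, but it is an independent reporter rather than a fusion partner. The second unit is a mouse U6 RNA polymerase III promoter positioned to transcribe the short hairpin RNA against Nurr1. The hairpin itself is not annotated, and the record lists its sequence as unknown. It was inserted between SapI and XbaI sites. A reverse-oriented SV40 poly(A) signal lies just beyond the hairpin region. The "#5" suggests one of a series of candidate hairpins. The construct is suited to producing AAV for Nurr1 knockdown in rat cells or tissue, with GFP identifying transduced cells.
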