Features (pLannotate 1.2.2; 19 found; start..end, strand, type, name):
    235..318     +  CDS            HBB (fragment): HBB_ATEBE - Experimental evidence at protein level: Swiss-Prot protein existence level 1. Involved in oxygen transport from the lung to the various peripheral tissues. From Ateles belzebuth (White-bellied spider monkey).
    343..1062    +  CDS            EGFP: the original enhanced GFP (Yang et al., 1996) mammalian codon-optimized
   1115..1591    +  polyA_signal   hGH poly(A) signal: human growth hormone polyadenylation signal
   1648..1960    +  promoter       U6 promoter: RNA polymerase III promoter for mouse U6 snRNA (Das et al., 1988)
   2039..2173    -  polyA_signal   SV40 poly(A) signal: SV40 polyadenylation signal
   2287..2427    +  repeat_region  AAV2 ITR: inverted terminal repeat of adeno-associated virus serotype 2 inverted
   2432..2483    -  misc_feature   bom (fragment): basis of mobility region from pBR322
   2502..2957    +  rep_origin     f1 ori (sequence partly withheld): f1 bacteriophage origin of replication; arrow indicates direction of (+) strand synthesis
   2958..3007    -  misc_feature   bom (fragment): basis of mobility region from pBR322
   3109..3144    -  CDS            rop (fragment): Rop protein, which maintains plasmids at low copy number; rop
   3239..3343    +  promoter       AmpR promoter: bla
   3344..4204    +  CDS            AmpR: β-lactamase; bla; confers resistance to ampicillin, carbenicillin, and related antibiotics
   4375..4963    +  rep_origin     ori: high-copy-number ColE1/pMB1/pBR322/pUC origin of replication
   5036..5063    +  repeat_region  AAV2 ITR (fragment): inverted terminal repeat of adeno-associated virus serotype 2 inverted
   5092..5119    +  repeat_region  AAV2 ITR (fragment): inverted terminal repeat of adeno-associated virus serotype 2 inverted
   5230..5533    +  enhancer       CMV enhancer: human cytomegalovirus immediate early enhancer
   5534..5737    +  promoter       CMV promoter: human cytomegalovirus (CMV) immediate early promoter
   5886..5913    +  intron         CMV intron (fragment): modified intron A from human cytomegalovirus (CMV)
   5918..237     +  intron         β-globin intron (fragment) (across the origin): internally truncated intron from human β-globin
>Addgene plasmid #233274 | pAAV-CMV-GFP-pA U6 shRNA (Rat Nurr1 #5) | addgene full sequence | sequence record 468743 | Addgene NGS Result
ACCATTCTAAAGAATAACAGTGATAATTTCTGGGTTAAGGCAATAGCAATATTTCTGCATATAAATATTT
CTGCATATAAATTGTAACTGATGTAAGAGGTTTCATATTGCTAATAGCAGCTACAATCCAGCTACCATTC
TGCTTTTATTTTATGGTTGGGATAAGGCTGGATTATTCTGAGTCCAAGCTAGGCCCTTTTGCTAATCATG
TTCATACCTCTTATCTTCCTCCCACAGCTCCTGGGCAACGTGCTGGTCTGTGTGCTGGCCCATCACTTTG
GCAAAGAATTGGGATTCGAACATCGATTGAATTCTGCAGTCGGGGATCCACCGGTCGCCACCATGGTGAG
CAAGGGCGAGGAGCTGTTCACCGGGGTGGTGCCCATCCTGGTCGAGCTGGACGGCGACGTAAACGGCCAC
AAGTTCAGCGTGTCCGGCGAGGGCGAGGGCGATGCCACCTACGGCAAGCTGACCCTGAAGTTCATCTGCA
CCACCGGCAAGCTGCCCGTGCCCTGGCCCACCCTCGTGACCACCCTGACCTACGGCGTGCAGTGCTTCAG
CCGCTACCCCGACCACATGAAGCAGCACGACTTCTTCAAGTCCGCCATGCCCGAAGGCTACGTCCAGGAG
CGCACCATCTTCTTCAAGGACGACGGCAACTACAAGACCCGCGCCGAGGTGAAGTTCGAGGGCGACACCC
TGGTGAACCGCATCGAGCTGAAGGGCATCGACTTCAAGGAGGACGGCAACATCCTGGGGCACAAGCTGGA
GTACAACTACAACAGCCACAACGTCTATATCATGGCCGACAAGCAGAAGAACGGCATCAAGGTGAACTTC
AAGATCCGCCACAACATCGAGGACGGCAGCGTGCAGCTCGCCGACCACTACCAGCAGAACACCCCCATCG
GCGACGGCCCCGTGCTGCTGCCCGACAACCACTACCTGAGCACCCAGTCCGCCCTGAGCAAAGACCCCAA
CGAGAAGCGCGATCACATGGTCCTGCTGGAGTTCGTGACCGCCGCCGGGATCACTCTCGGCATGGACGAG
CTGTACAAGTAAAGCGGCCGACCTGCAGAAGCTTGCCTCGAGCAGCGCTGCTCGAGAGATCTACGGGTGG
CATCCCTGTGACCCCTCCCCAGTGCCTCTCCTGGCCCTGGAAGTTGCCACTCCAGTGCCCACCAGCCTTG
TCCTAATAAAATTAAGTTGCATCATTTTGTCTGACTAGGTGTCCTTCTATAATATTATGGGGTGGAGGGG
GGTGGTATGGAGCAAGGGGCAAGTTGGGAAGACAACCTGTAGGGCCTGCGGGGTCTATTGGGAACCAAGC
TGGAGTGCAGTGGCACAATCTTGGCTCACTGCAATCTCCGCCTCCTGGGTTCAAGCGATTCTCCTGCCTC
AGCCTCCCGAGTTGTTGGGATTCCAGGCATGCATGACCAGGCTCAGCTAATTTTTGTTTTTTTGGTAGAG
ACGGGGTTTCACCATATTGGCCAGGCTGGTCTCCAACTCCTAATCTCAGGTGATCTACCCACCTTGGCCT
CCCAAATTGCTGGGATTACAGGCGTGAACCACTGCTCCCTTCCCTGTCCTTCTGATTTTGTAGGTAACCG
GGCCCAATGGCGCGCCAAGGCCATCTAGGCCAAGCTTATCCGACGCCGCCATCTCTAGGCCCGCGCCGGC
CCCCTCGCACAGACTTGTGGGAGAAGCTCGGCTACTCCCCTGCCCCGGTTAATTTGCATATAATATTTCC
TAGTAACTATAGAGGCTTAATGTGCGATAAAAGACAGATAATCTGTTCTTTTTAATACTAGCTACATTTT
ACATGATAGGCTTGGATTTCTATAAGAGATACAAATACTAAATTATTATTTTAAAAAACAGCACAAAAGG
AAACTCACCCTAACTGTAAAGTAATTGTGTGTTTTGAGACTATAAATATCCCTTGGAGAAAAGCCTTGTT
TGAAGAGTGGTAACTGTAGCTCTGACTTCCTGTCATCAGAGCTACAGTTACCACTCTTATTTTTCTAGAT
AATACGTAGATCCAGACATGATAAGATACATTGATGAGTTTGGACAAACCACAACTAGAATGCAGTGAAA
AAAATGCTTTATTTGTGAAATTTGTGATGCTATTGCTTTATTTGTAACCATTATAAGCTGCAATAAACAA
GTTAACAACAACAATTGCATTCATTTTATGTTTCAGGTTCAGGGGGAGGTGTGGGAGGTTTTTTAATTCT
TGCGGCCGCGGCGGTACCGGTAACCACGTGCGGACCGAGCGGCCGCAGGAACCCCTAGTGATGGAGTTGG
CCACTCCCTCTCTGCGCGCTCGCTCGCTCACTGAGGCCGGGCGACCAAAGGTCGCCCGACGCCCGGGCTT
TGCCCGGGCGGCCTCAGTGAGCGAGCGAGCGCGCAGCTGCCTGCAGGGGCGCCTGATGCGGTATTTTCTC
CTTACGCATCTGTGCGGTATTTCACACCGCATA
[95 nt withheld, positions 2484-2578]
T
[46 nt withheld, positions 2580-2625]
C
[141 nt withheld, positions 2627-2767]
CCTTTGACGTTGGAGTCCACGTTCTTT
[37 nt withheld, positions 2795-2831]
ACTCTATCTCGGGCTATTCTTTTGATTTATAAGGGATTTTGCCGATTTCGGTCTATTGGTTAAAAAATGA
GCTGATTTAACAAAAATTTAACGCGAATTTTAACAAAATATTAACGTTTACAATTTTATGGTGCACTCTC
AGTACAATCTGCTCTGATGCCGCATAGTTAAGCCAGCCCCGACACCCGCCAACACCCGCTGACGCGCCCT
GACGGGCTTGTCTGCTCCCGGCATCCGCTTACAGACAAGCTGTGACCGTCTCCGGGAGCTGCATGTGTCA
GAGGTTTTCACCGTCATCACCGAAACGCGCGAGACGAAAGGGCCTCGTGATACGCCTATTTTTATAGGTT
AATGTCATGATAATAATGGTTTCTTAGACGTCAGGTGGCACTTTTCGGGGAAATGTGCGCGGAACCCCTA
TTTGTTTATTTTTCTAAATACATTCAAATATGTATCCGCTCATGAGACAATAACCCTGATAAATGCTTCA
ATAATATTGAAAAAGGAAGAGTATGAGTATTCAACATTTCCGTGTCGCCCTTATTCCCTTTTTTGCGGCA
TTTTGCCTTCCTGTTTTTGCTCACCCAGAAACGCTGGTGAAAGTAAAAGATGCTGAAGATCAGTTGGGTG
CACGAGTGGGTTACATCGAACTGGATCTCAACAGCGGTAAGATCCTTGAGAGTTTTCGCCCCGAAGAACG
TTTTCCAATGATGAGCACTTTTAAAGTTCTGCTATGTGGCGCGGTATTATCCCGTATTGACGCCGGGCAA
GAGCAACTCGGTCGCCGCATACACTATTCTCAGAATGACTTGGTTGAGTACTCACCAGTCACAGAAAAGC
ATCTTACGGATGGCATGACAGTAAGAGAATTATGCAGTGCTGCCATAACCATGAGTGATAACACTGCGGC
CAACTTACTTCTGACAACGATCGGAGGACCGAAGGAGCTAACCGCTTTTTTGCACAACATGGGGGATCAT
GTAACTCGCCTTGATCGTTGGGAACCGGAGCTGAATGAAGCCATACCAAACGACGAGCGTGACACCACGA
TGCCTGTAGCAATGGCAACAACGTTGCGCAAACTATTAACTGGCGAACTACTTACTCTAGCTTCCCGGCA
ACAATTAATAGACTGGATGGAGGCGGATAAAGTTGCAGGACCACTTCTGCGCTCGGCCCTTCCGGCTGGC
TGGTTTATTGCTGATAAATCTGGAGCCGGTGAGCGTGGGTCTCGCGGTATCATTGCAGCACTGGGGCCAG
ATGGTAAGCCCTCCCGTATCGTAGTTATCTACACGACGGGGAGTCAGGCAACTATGGATGAACGAAATAG
ACAGATCGCTGAGATAGGTGCCTCACTGATTAAGCATTGGTAACTGTCAGACCAAGTTTACTCATATATA
CTTTAGATTGATTTAAAACTTCATTTTTAATTTAAAAGGATCTAGGTGAAGATCCTTTTTGATAATCTCA
TGACCAAAATCCCTTAACGTGAGTTTTCGTTCCACTGAGCGTCAGACCCCGTAGAAAAGATCAAAGGATC
TTCTTGAGATCCTTTTTTTCTGCGCGTAATCTGCTGCTTGCAAACAAAAAAACCACCGCTACCAGCGGTG
GTTTGTTTGCCGGATCAAGAGCTACCAACTCTTTTTCCGAAGGTAACTGGCTTCAGCAGAGCGCAGATAC
CAAATACTGTTCTTCTAGTGTAGCCGTAGTTAGGCCACCACTTCAAGAACTCTGTAGCACCGCCTACATA
CCTCGCTCTGCTAATCCTGTTACCAGTGGCTGCTGCCAGTGGCGATAAGTCGTGTCTTACCGGGTTGGAC
TCAAGACGATAGTTACCGGATAAGGCGCAGCGGTCGGGCTGAACGGGGGGTTCGTGCACACAGCCCAGCT
TGGAGCGAACGACCTACACCGAACTGAGATACCTACAGCGTGAGCTATGAGAAAGCGCCACGCTTCCCGA
AGGGAGAAAGGCGGACAGGTATCCGGTAAGCGGCAGGGTCGGAACAGGAGAGCGCACGAGGGAGCTTCCA
GGGGGAAACGCCTGGTATCTTTATAGTCCTGTCGGGTTTCGCCACCTCTGACTTGAGCGTCGATTTTTGT
GATGCTCGTCAGGGGGGCGGAGCCTATGGAAAAACGCCAGCAACGCGGCCTTTTTACGGTTCCTGGCCTT
TTGCTGGCCTTTTGCTCACATGTCCTGCAGGCAGCTGCGCGCTCGCTCGCTCACTGAGGCCGCCCGGGCG
TCGGGCGACCTTTGGTCGCCCGGCCTCAGTGAGCGAGCGAGCGCGCAGAGAGGGAGTGGCCAACTCCATC
ACTAGGGGTTCCTGCGGCCGCACGCGTCTAGTTATTAATAGTAATCAATTACGGGGTCATTAGTTCATAG
CCCATATATGGAGTTCCGCGTTACATAACTTACGGTAAATGGCCCGCCTGGCTGACCGCCCAACGACCCC
CGCCCATTGACGTCAATAATGACGTATGTTCCCATAGTAACGCCAATAGGGACTTTCCATTGACGTCAAT
GGGTGGAGTATTTACGGTAAACTGCCCACTTGGCAGTACATCAAGTGTATCATATGCCAAGTACGCCCCC
TATTGACGTCAATGACGGTAAATGGCCCGCCTGGCATTATGCCCAGTACATGACCTTATGGGACTTTCCT
ACTTGGCAGTACATCTACGTATTAGTCATCGCTATTACCATGGTGATGCGGTTTTGGCAGTACATCAATG
GGCGTGGATAGCGGTTTGACTCACGGGGATTTCCAAGTCTCCACCCCATTGACGTCAATGGGAGTTTGTT
TTGGCACCAAAATCAACGGGACTTTCCAAAATGTCGTAACAACTCCGCCCCATTGACGCAAATGGGCGGT
AGGCGTGTACGGTGGGAGGTCTATATAAGCAGAGCTCGTTTAGTGAACCGTCAGATCGCCTGGAGACGCC
ATCCACGCTGTTTTGACCTCCATAGAAGACACCGGGACCGATCCAGCCTCCGCGGATTCGAATCCCGGCC
GGGAACGGTGCATTGGAACGCGGATTCCCCGTGCCAAGAGTGACGTAAGTACCGCCTATAGAGTCTATAG
GCCCACAAAAAATGCTTTCTTCTTTTAATATACTTTTTTGTTTATCTTATTTCTAATACTTTCCCTAATC
TCTTTCTTTCAGGGCAATAATGATACAATGTATCATGCCTCTTTGC
